>Addgene plasmid #231257 | pAVEC0_N-mCitrine | addgene full sequence | sequence record 461058 | Addgene NGS Result
TTGAGATCCTTTTTTTCTGCGCGTAATCTGCTGCTTGCAAACAAAAAAACCACCGCTACCAGCGGTGGTT
TGTTTGCCGGATCAAGAGCTACCAACTCTTTTTCCGAAGGTAACTGGCTTCAGCAGAGCGCAGATACCAA
ATACTGTTCTTCTAGTGTAGCCGTAGTTAGGCCACCACTTCAAGAACTCTGTAGCACCGCCTACATACCT
CGCTCTGCTAATCCTGTTACCAGTGGCTGCTGCCAGTGGCGATAAGTCGTGTCTTACCGGGTTGGACTCA
AGACGATAGTTACCGGATAAGGCGCAGCGGTCGGGCTGAACGGGGGGTTCGTGCACACAGCCCAGCTTGG
AGCGAACGACCTACACCGAACTGAGATACCTACAGCGTGAGCTATGAGAAAGCGCCACGCTTCCCGAAGG
GAGAAAGGCGGACAGGTATCCGGTAAGCGGCAGGGTCGGAACAGGAGAGCGCACGAGGGAGCTTCCAGGG
GGAAACGCCTGGTATCTTTATAGTCCTGTCGGGTTTCGCCACCTCTGACTTGAGCGTCGATTTTTGTGAT
GCTCGTCAGGGGGGCGGAGCCTATGGAAAAACGCCAGCAACGCGGCCTTTTTACGGTTCCTGGCCTTTTG
CTGGCCTTTTGCTCACATGTTCTTTCCTGCGTTATCCCCTGATTCTGTGGATAACCGTATTACCGCCTTT
GAGTGACTGAAGAACCGAGCGCCGCCGTCTAAAAAGGTGATGTGTATTTGAGTAAAACAGCTTGCGTCAT
GCGGTCGCTGCGTATATGATGCGATGAGTAAATAAACAAATACGCAAGGGGAACGCATGAAGGTTATCGC
TGTACTTAACCAGAAAGGCGGGTCAGGCAAGACGACCATCGCAACCCATCTAGCCCGCGCCCTGCAACTC
GCCGGGGCCGATGTTCTGTTAGTCGATTCCGATCCCCAGGGCAGTGCCCGCGATTGGGCGGCCGTGCGGG
AAGATCAACCGCTAACCGTTGTCGGCATCGACCGCCCGACGATTGACCGCGACGTGAAGGCCATCGGCCG
GCGCGACTTCGTAGTGATCGACGGAGCGCCCCAGGCGGCGGACTTGGCTGTGTCCGCGATCAAGGCAGCC
GACTTCGTGCTGATTCCGGTGCAGCCAAGCCCTTACGACATATGGGCCACCGCCGACCTGGTGGAGCTGG
TTAAGCAGCGCATTGAGGTCACGGATGGAAGGCTACAAGCGGCCTTTGTCGTGTCGCGGGCGATCAAAGG
CACGCGCATCGGCGGTGAGGTTGCCGAGGCGCTGGCCGGGTACGAGCTGCCCATTCTTGAGTCCCGTATC
ACGCAGCGCGTGAGCTACCCAGGCACTGCCGCCGCCGGCACAACCGTTCTTGAATCAGAACCCGAGGGCG
ACGCTGCCCGCGAGGTCCAGGCGCTGGCCGCTGAAATTAAATCAAAACTCATTTGAGTTAATGAGGTAAA
GAGAAAATGAGCAAAAGCACAAACACGCTAAGTGCCGGCCGTCCGAGCGCACGCAGCAGCAAGGCTGCAA
CGTTGGCCAGCCTGGCAGACACGCCAGCCATGAAGCGGGTCAACTTTCAGTTGCCGGCGGAGGATCACAC
CAAGCTGAAGATGTACGCGGTACGCCAAGGCAAGACCATTACCGAGCTGCTATCTGAATACATCGCGCAG
CTACCAGAGTAAATGAGCAAATGAATAAATGAGTAGATGAATTTTAGCGGCTAAAGGAGGCGGCATGGAA
AATCAAGAACAACCAGGCACCGACGCCGTGGAATGCCCCATGTGTGGAGGAACGGGCGGTTGGCCAGGCG
TAAGCGGCTGGGTTGCCTGCCGGCCCTGCAATGGCACTGGAACCCCCAAGCCCGAGGAATCGGCGTGAGC
GGTCGCAAACCATCCGGCCCGGTACAAATCGGCGCGGCGCTGGGTGATGACCTGGTGGAGAAGTTGAAGG
CCGCGCAGGCCGCCCAGCGGCAACGCATCGAGGCAGAAGCACGCCCCGGTGAATCGTGGCAAGCGGCCGC
TGATCGAATCCGCAAAGAATCCCGGCAACCGCCGGCAGCCGGTGCGCCGTCGATTAGGAAGCCGCCCAAG
GGCGACGAGCAACCAGATTTTTTCGTTCCGATGCTCTATGACGTGGGCACCCGCGATAGTCGCAGCATCA
TGGACGTGGCCGTTTTCCGTCTGTCGAAGCGTGACCGACGAGCTGGCGAGGTGATCCGCTACGAGCTTCC
AGACGGGCACGTAGAGGTTTCCGCAGGGCCGGCCGGCATGGCCAGTGTGTGGGATTACGACCTGGTACTG
ATGGCGGTTTCCCATCTAACCGAATCCATGAACCGATACCGGGAAGGGAAGGGAGACAAGCCCGGCCGCG
TGTTCCGTCCACACGTTGCGGACGTACTCAAGTTCTGCCGGCGAGCCGATGGCGGAAAGCAGAAAGACGA
CCTGGTAGAAACCTGCATTCGGTTAAACACCACGCACGTTGCCATGCAGCGTACGAAGAAGGCCAAGAAC
GGCCGCCTGGTGACGGTATCCGAGGGTGAAGCCTTGATTAGCCGCTACAAGATCGTAAAGAGCGAAACCG
GGCGGCCGGAGTACATCGAGATCGAGCTAGCTGATTGGATGTACCGCGAGATCACAGAAGGCAAGAACCC
GGACGTGCTGACGGTTCACCCCGATTACTTTTTGATCGATCCCGGCATCGGCCGTTTTCTCTACCGCCTG
GCACGCCGCGCCGCAGGCAAGGCAGAAGCCAGATGGTTGTTCAAGACGATCTACGAACGCAGTGGCAGCG
CCGGAGAGTTCAAGAAGTTCTGTTTCACCGTGCGCAAGCTGATCGGGTCAAATGACCTGCCGGAGTACGA
TTTGAAGGAGGAGGCGGGGCAGGCTGGCCCGATCCTAGTCATGCGCTACCGCAACCTGATCGAGGGCGAA
GCATCCGCCGGTTCCTAATGTACGGAGCAGATGCTAGGGCAAATTGCCCTAGCAGGGGAAAAAGGTCGAA
AAGGTCTCTTTCCTGTGGATAGCACGTACATTGGGAACCCAAAGCCGTACATTGGGAACCGGAACCCGTA
CATTGGGAACCCAAAGCCGTACATTGGGAACCGGTCACACATGTAAGTGACTGATATAAAAGAGAAAAAA
GGCGATTTTTCCGCCTAAAACTCTTTAAAACTTATTAAAACTCTTAAAACCCGCCTGGCCTGTGCATAAC
TGTCTGGCCAGCGCACAGCCGAAGAGCTGCAAAAAGCGCCTACCCTTCGGTCGCTGCGCTCCCTACGCCC
CGCCGCTTCGCGTCGGCCTATCGCGGCCGCTGGCCGCTCAAAAATGGCTGGCCTACGGCCAGGCAATCTA
CCAGCGCGCGGACAAGCTAGGATTGGCAGGATATATTCAGTTGTAAATGCGAGCTGTTGGCTGGCTGGTG
GCAGGATATATTCAGTTGTAAATAAATTGACGCTTAGACAACTTAATAACACATTGCGGACGTTTTTAAT
GTACTGAATTAACGCCGAATTAATTCGAGCTCTCTAGAATCGTCGACTCGAGACTAGAGCCAAGCTGATC
TCCTTTGCCCCGGAGATCACCATGGACGACTTTCTCTATCTCTACGATCTAGGAAGAAAGTTCGACGGAG
AAGGTGACGATACCATGTTCACCACCGATAATGAGAAGATTAGCCTCTTCAATTTCAGAAAGAATGCTGA
CCCACAGATGGTTAGAGAGGCTTACGCGGCAGGTCTCATCAAGACGATCTACCCGAGTAATAATCTCCAG
GAGATCAAATACCTTCCCAAGAAGGTTAAAGATGCAGTCAAAAGATTCAGGACTAACTGCATCAAGAACA
CAGAGAAAGATATATTTCTCAAGATCAGAAGTACTATTCCAGTATGGACGATTCAAGGCTTGCTTCATAA
ACCAAGGCAAGTAATAGAGATTGGAGTCTCTAAGAAAGTAGTTCCTACTGAATCAAAGGCCATGGAGTCA
AAAATTCAGATCGAGGATCTAACAGAACTCGCCGTGAAGACTGGCGAACAGTTCATACAGAGTCTTTTAC
GACTCAATGACAAGAAGAAAATCTTCGTCAACATGGTGGAGCACGACACTCTCGTCTACTCCAAGAATAT
CAAAGATACAGTCTCAGAAGACCAAAGGGCTATTGAGACTTTTCAACAAAGGGTAATATCGGGAAACCTC
CTCGGATTCCATTGCCCAGCTATCTGTCACTTCATCAAAAGGACAGTAGAAAAGGAAGGTGGCACCTACA
AATGCCATCATTGCGATAAAGGAAAGGCTATCGTTCAAGATGCCTCTGCCGACAGTGGTCCCAAAGATGG
ACCCCCACCCACGAGGAGCATCGTGGAAAAAGAAGACGTTCCAACCACGTCTTCAAAGCAAGTGGATTGA
TGTGATATCTCCACTGACGTAAGGGATGACGCACAATCCCACTATCCTTCGCAATGAGACTTTTCAACAA
AGGGTAATATCGGGAAACCTCCTCGGATTCCATTGCCCAGCTATCTGTCACTTCATCAAAAGGACAGTAG
AAAAGGAAGGTGGCACCTACAAATGCCATCATTGCGATAAAGGAAAGGCTATCGTTCAAGATGCCTCTGC
CGACAGTGGTCCCAAAGATGGACCCCCACCCACGAGGAGCATCGTGGAAAAAGAAGACGTTCCAACCACG
TCTTCAAAGCAAGTGGATTGATGTGATATCTCCACTGACGTAAGGGATGACGCACAATCCCACTATCCTT
CGCAAGACCCTTCCTCTATATAAGGAAGTTCATTTCATTTGGAGAGAGGCCTATTTTTACAACAATTACC
AACAACAACAAACAACAAACAACATTACAATTACTATTTACAATTACAGGCCTCCCGGGACCATGGTGTC
GAAGGGAGAAGAACTCTTCACTGGAGTTGTTCCTATCCTCGTTGAGCTTGATGGTGATGTTAATGGTCAT
AAGTTCTCTGTCTCTGGTGAGGGTGAAGGAGATGCTACTTACGGAAAGTTGACTTTGAAATTCATCTGCA
CTACTGGTAAACTTCCTGTTCCATGGCCAACACTTGTTACCACTTTCGGTTATGGTTTGATGTGTTTTGC
TCGTTACCCTGATCACATGAAGCAACACGACTTCTTCAAATCTGCTATGCCTGAAGGTTACGTTCAAGAG
AGAACCATCTTCTTTAAGGATGATGGGAATTACAAGACTAGAGCTGAGGTGAAGTTTGAGGGAGACACTC
TTGTGAACAGAATTGAGTTGAAGGGTATTGATTTCAAGGAAGATGGAAACATTCTTGGTCACAAGCTTGA
GTACAACTACAATTCTCACAATGTTTACATCATGGCTGACAAGCAGAAGAACGGAATCAAGGTTAACTTC
AAGATCCGTCACAACATCGAGGATGGATCTGTTCAGCTTGCTGATCATTACCAGCAGAACACTCCTATTG
GTGACGGTCCTGTTCTTCTTCCAGATAACCACTACCTCTCTTACCAATCTAAGCTCTCCAAAGATCCAAA
CGAGAAGAGAGACCATATGGTTTTGTTGGAGTTTGTTACTGCTGCTGGTATCACTCTCGGAATGGATGAG
CTCTACAAGGGGTCAGGAAGCGAAACACCAGGAACATCAGAAAGTGCAACACCAGAATCTGGATCCGGCT
CTGAAACTCCTGGTACTAGTGAATCGGCTACCCCTGAATCAGGGTCCTGATCACGGCCATGCTAGAGTCC
GCAAAAATCACCAGTCTCTCTCTACAAATCTATCTCTCTCTATTTTTCTCCAGAATAATGTGTGAGTAGT
TCCCAGATAAGGGAATTAGGGTTCTTATAGGGTTTCGCTCATGTGTTGAGCATATAAGAAACCCTTAGTA
TGTATTTGTATTTGTAAAATACTTCTATCAATAAAATTTCTAATTCCTAAAACCAAAATCCAGTGACCTG
GTAACCTGGCAGGATATATGCGGTTGTAATTTTGGCAGGATATATGCGGTTGTAATTCATTTTTATTGTC
TAAATTTCTGTATTTGTTTGTTTGCAATTAGATCCACGTTGTGTCTCAAAATCTCTGATGTTACATTGCA
CAAGATAAAAATATATCATCATGAACAATAAAACTGTCTGCTTACATAAACAGTAATACAAGGGGTGTTA
TGAGCCATATTCAACGGGAAACGTCGAGGCCGCGATTAAATTCCAACATGGATGCTGATTTATATGGGTA
TAAATGGGCTCGCGATAATGTCGGGCAATCAGGTGCGACAATCTATCGCTTGTATGGGAAGCCCGATGCG
CCAGAGTTGTTTCTGAAACATGGCAAAGGTAGCGTTGCCAATGATGTTACAGATGAGATGGTCAGACTAA
ACTGGCTGACGGAATTTATGCCTCTTCCGACCATCAAGCATTTTATCCGTACTCCTGATGATGCATGGTT
ACTCACCACTGCGATCCCCGGAAAAACAGCATTCCAGGTATTAGAAGAATATCCTGATTCAGGTGAAAAT
ATTGTTGATGCGCTGGCAGTGTTCCTGCGCCGGTTGCATTCGATTCCTGTTTGTAATTGTCCTTTTAACA
GCGATCGCGTATTTCGTCTCGCTCAGGCGCAATCACGAATGAATAACGGTTTGGTTGATGCGAGTGATTT
TGATGACGAGCGTAATGGCTGGCCTGTTGAACAAGTCTGGAAAGAAATGCATAAACTTTTGCCATTCTCA
CCGGATTCAGTCGTCACTCATGGTGATTTCTCACTTGATAACCTTATTTTTGACGAGGGGAAATTAATAG
GTTGTATTGATGTTGGACGAGTCGGAATCGCAGACCGATACCAGGATCTTGCCATCCTATGGAACTGCCT
CGGTGAGTTTTCTCCTTCATTACAGAAACGGCTTTTTCAAAAATATGGTATTGATAATCCTGATATGAAT
AAATTGCAGTTTCATTTGATGCTCGATGAGTTTTTCTAATCAGAATTGGTTAATTGGTTGTAACACTGGC
AGAGCATTACGCTGACTTGACGGGACGGCGCAAGCTCATGACCAAAATCCCTTAACGTGAGTTACGCGTC
GTTCCACTGAGCGTCAGACCCCGTAGAAAAGATCAAAGGATCTTC
Features (pLannotate 1.2.2; 12 found; start..end, strand, type, name):
      1..589     +  rep_origin     ori: high-copy-number ColE1/pMB1/pBR322/pUC origin of replication
    827..1456    +  CDS            pVS1 StaA: stability protein from the Pseudomonas plasmid pVS1 (Heeb et al., 2000)
   1885..2958    +  CDS            pVS1 RepA: replication protein from the Pseudomonas plasmid pVS1 (Heeb et al., 2000)
   3024..3218    +  rep_origin     pVS1 oriV: origin of replication for the Pseudomonas plasmid pVS1 (Heeb et al., 2000)
   3385..3408    +  misc_feature   LB T-DNA repeat: left border repeat from octopine Ach5 T-DNA
   3430..3453    +  misc_feature   LB T-DNA repeat: left border repeat from octopine Ach5 T-DNA
   4164..4464    +  promoter       CaMV 35S promoter (fragment): strong constitutive promoter from cauliflower mosaic virus
   4465..4806    +  promoter       CaMV 35S promoter: strong constitutive promoter from cauliflower mosaic virus
   4822..4877    +  misc_feature   TMV Ω: translational enhancer from the tobacco mosaic virus 5'-leader sequence (Gallie et al., 1988)
   4893..5609    +  CDS            mCitrine: mCitrine is a basic (constitutively fluorescent) yellow fluorescent protein published in 2001, derived from Aequorea victoria.
   5785..5944    +  polyA_signal   CaMV poly(A) signal (fragment): cauliflower mosaic virus polyadenylation signal
   6160..6969    +  CDS            KanR: aminoglycoside phosphotransferase; aph(3')-Ia; confers resistance to kanamycin in bacteria or G418 (Geneticin®) in eukaryotes
