[The description below was written by a language model from this plasmid's Addgene catalogue record and pLannotate feature annotations shown in this document.]
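Description:
pAVEC0_N-mCitrine is an empty plant expression backbone, a compact binary vector of about 7.1 kb assembled from fragments of pENTR, pEG103 and NPTII, designed for making fusion proteins that carry mCitrine at their N terminus. It has two replication systems. A high-copy ColE1/pUC-type origin supports propagation in E. coli. The pVS1 module (oriV, the RepA replication protein and the StaA stability protein) allows stable maintenance in Agrobacterium, the usual delivery route for binary vectors. Bacterial selection is by kanamycin, through an annotated aph(3')-Ia KanR gene.

The expression cassette is driven by a CaMV 35S promoter preceded by an additional 35S fragment, an arrangement consistent with a duplicated-enhancer 35S promoter that gives strong constitutive transcription in plant cells. The TMV Ω leader follows as a translational enhancer, then the mCitrine coding sequence, a yellow fluorescent protein derived from Aequorea victoria GFP. A CaMV polyadenylation signal fragment terminates the transcript. No gene occupies the primary locus. A coding sequence of interest would be placed downstream of mCitrine, in the gap before the terminator, to produce an mCitrine–protein fusion, although the cloning site and assembly method are not annotated in the feature table.

Two copies of the octopine-type left border T-DNA repeat lie upstream of the cassette. The automated annotation does not identify a right border repeat or a dedicated plant selectable marker cassette, so the exact T-DNA boundaries and any in-plant selection cannot be determined from this record. Typical uses would be transient or stable expression of fluorescently tagged proteins in plants, for example for localisation studies.
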