Addgene plasmid #231257: pAVEC0_N-mCitrine
Purpose: (Empty Backbone) For expressing fusion proteins with N terminally tagged mCitrine in plants
Depositing lab: Jacob Brunkard. Depositing organization: University of Wisconsin, Madison. Publication: Seamless, modular binary vectors for plant cell and molecular biology. Greenhalgh R, Horner W, Klimpel KA, Chatterjee S, Scarpin MR, Brunkard JO. Plant Biotechnol J. 2025 Jun 26. doi: 10.1111/pbi.70233. PubMed 40574375.
Backbone
  Vector backbone: Backbone assembled from fragments of pENTR, pEG103, and NPTII
  Vector type: Plant Expression
  Tag / fusion protein: mCitrine (N terminal on insert)
Growth in bacteria
  Bacterial resistance: Kanamycin, 50 μg/mL
  Growth temperature: 37°C
  Growth strain: DH5alpha
  Copy number: Unknown
Gene/Insert
  Gene/Insert name: None
  Mutation: N/A
  Tag / fusion protein: mCitrine (N terminal on insert)
Terms and licenses: Academic/Nonprofit Terms; Industry Terms: Not Available to Industry
Depositor comments: No gene inserted in primary locus, this is a vector backbone.
How to cite: pAVEC0_N-mCitrine was a gift from Jacob Brunkard (Addgene plasmid # 231257 ; http://n2t.net/addgene:231257 ; RRID:Addgene_231257)
